Addgene plasmid #48192: Flag-ATXN1_S602D_L686E
Purpose: Expresses S602D and L686E mutated Ataxin1
Depositing lab: Huda Zoghbi. Depositing organization: Baylor College of Medicine. Publication: Structural basis of protein complex formation and reconfiguration by polyglutamine disease protein Ataxin-1 and Capicua. Kim E, Lu HC, Zoghbi HY, Song JJ. Genes Dev. 2013 Mar 15;27(6):590-5. doi: 10.1101/gad.212068.112. PubMed 23512657.
Backbone
  Vector backbone: pcDNA1.1/Amp
  Backbone manufacturer: Invitrogen
  Backbone size w/o insert (bp): 4767
  Vector type: Mammalian Expression
Growth in bacteria
  Bacterial resistance: Ampicillin, 100 μg/mL
  Growth temperature: 37°C
  Growth strain: DH10B
  Copy number: High Copy
Gene/Insert
  Gene/Insert name: Ataxin1 (alt name: ATXN1, ATX1)
  Species: H. sapiens (human)
  Insert size (bp): 2671
  Entrez Gene: ATXN1 (a.k.a. ATX1, D6S504E, SCA1)
  Promoter: CMV
  Cloning method: Unknown
  Sequencing primers: 5′ CMV; 3′ EBV
Terms and licenses: Academic/Nonprofit Terms; Industry Terms: Not Available to Industry
How to cite: Flag-ATXN1_S602D_L686E was a gift from Huda Zoghbi (Addgene plasmid # 48192 ; http://n2t.net/addgene:48192 ; RRID:Addgene_48192)
