[The description below was written by a language model from this plasmid's Addgene catalogue record and pLannotate feature annotations shown in this document.]
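Description:
Flag-ATXN1_S602D_L686E is a mammalian expression plasmid built on the Invitrogen pcDNA1.1/Amp backbone that carries human Ataxin-1 (ATXN1, the gene associated with SCA1) bearing two point substitutions, S602D and L686E. The full depositor sequence is 7,438 nt, consistent with a roughly 2.7 kb insert in a backbone of about 4.8 kb. In bacteria it is maintained as a high-copy plasmid through a ColE1/pUC-type origin and selected with ampicillin via the β-lactamase gene and its own promoter. An f1 phage origin is also present, which permits single-stranded DNA production.

Expression of the insert is driven by the human cytomegalovirus immediate-early enhancer and promoter, with a T7 promoter just downstream that could support in vitro transcription. The annotated ATXN1 coding region is followed by an SV40-derived processing cassette comprising the small t antigen intron and the SV40 polyadenylation signal. The short small t and large T antigen fragments, including the NLS annotation, most likely reflect this viral 3′ segment rather than expressed proteins. An SV40 origin allows episomal replication in cells that supply large T antigen, and the adjacent polyomavirus VP1/VP2 fragment hits are probably remnants of polyomavirus-derived backbone sequence. The name indicates a Flag epitope tag, but the feature table does not annotate one, so its position is not confirmed by the record.

The construct expresses the doubly mutated Ataxin-1 in mammalian cells, and the associated work concerns the structural basis of complex formation between Ataxin-1 and Capicua. The record does not state the specific effect of each mutation.
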