Features (pLannotate 1.2.2; 19 found; start..end, strand, type, name):
      2..570     +  rep_origin     ori: high-copy-number ColE1/pMB1/pBR322/pUC origin of replication
    603..1061    -  rep_origin     f1 ori (sequence partly withheld): f1 bacteriophage origin of replication; arrow indicates direction of (+) strand synthesis
   1049..1170    -  CDS            M13 gene IV (fragment) (sequence partly withheld): pIV; IV; phage assembly
   1272..1376    +  promoter       AmpR promoter: bla
   1377..2237    +  CDS            AmpR: β-lactamase; bla; confers resistance to ampicillin, carbenicillin, and related antibiotics
   2310..2689    +  enhancer       CMV enhancer: human cytomegalovirus immediate early enhancer
   2690..2893    +  promoter       CMV promoter: human cytomegalovirus (CMV) immediate early promoter
   2889..2922    +  LTR            5' LTR (truncated) (fragment): truncated 5' long terminal repeat (LTR) from HIV-1
   2938..2956    +  promoter       T7 promoter: promoter for bacteriophage T7 RNA polymerase
   3125..5485    +  CDS            ATXN1: ATX1_HUMAN - Also known as ATX1, SCA1. Experimental evidence at protein level: Swiss-Prot protein existence level 1. Chromatin-binding factor that repress Notch signaling in the absence of Notch intracellular domain by acting as a CBF1 corepressor. Binds to the HEY promoter and might assist, along with NCOR2, RBPJ- mediated repression. Binds RNA in vitro. May be involved in RNA metabolism (PubMed:21475249). In concert with CIC and ATXN1L, involved in brain development (By similarity). From Homo sapiens (Human).
   5736..5810    +  CDS            small t antigen (fragment): SV40 (simian virus 40) small t antigen
   5812..5877    +  intron         small t intron: SV40 (simian virus 40) small t antigen intron
   6007..6027    +  CDS            SV40 NLS: nuclear localization signal of SV40 (simian virus 40) large T antigen
   6034..6168    +  CDS            LT_POVHA (fragment): Protein inferred from homology: Swiss-Prot protein existence level 3. Isoform large T antigen is a key early protein essential for both driving viral replication and inducing cellular transformation. Plays a role in viral genome replication by driving entry of quiescent cells into the cell cycle and by autoregulating the synthesis of viral early mRNA. Displays highly oncogenic activities by corrupting the host cellular checkpoint mechanisms that guard cell division and the transcription, replication, and repair of DNA. Participates in the modulation of cellular gene expression preceeding viral
   6193..6276    +  CDS            large T antigen (fragment): large T antigen from SV40 (simian virus 40)
   6299..6433    +  polyA_signal   SV40 poly(A) signal: SV40 polyadenylation signal
   6434..6802    -  CDS            VP2_POVMA (fragment): Experimental evidence at protein level: Swiss-Prot protein existence level 1. [Isoform VP3]: structural protein that resides within the core of the capsid surrounded by 72 VP1 pentamers. Following virus endocytosis and trafficking to the endoplasmic reticulum, VP2 and VP3 form oligomers and integrate into the endoplasmic reticulum membrane. Heterooligomer VP2-VP3 may create a viroporin for transporting the viral genome across the endoplasmic reticulum membrane to the cytoplasm. Nuclear entry of the viral DNA involves the selective exposure and importin recognition of VP2 or Vp3 nuclear localiz
   7170..7268    -  CDS            VP1_POVMP (fragment): Experimental evidence at protein level: Swiss-Prot protein existence level 1. Forms an icosahedral capsid with a T=7 symmetry and a 40 nm diameter. The capsid is composed of 72 pentamers linked to each other by disulfide bonds and associated with VP2 or VP3 proteins. Interacts with terminal alpha(2,3)-linked sialic acids on the cell surface to provide virion attachment to target cell. This attachment induces virion internalization predominantly through caveolin-mediated endocytosis. Once attached, the virion is internalized by caveolin- mediated endocytosis and traffics to the endoplasmic reti
   7279..7414    +  rep_origin     SV40 ori: SV40 origin of replication
>Addgene plasmid #48192 | Flag-ATXN1_S602D_L686E | depositor full sequence | sequence record 69311 | Flag-ATXN1_S602D_L686E sequence 7438 bps
GGCGTAATCTGCTGCTTGCAAACAAAAAAACCACCGCTACCAGCGGTGGTTTGTTTGCCGGATCAAGAGC
TACCAACTCTTTTTCCGAAGGTAACTGGCTTCAGCAGAGCGCAGATACCAAATACTGTCCTTCTAGTGTA
GCCGTAGTTAGGCCACCACTTCAAGAACTCTGTAGCACCGCCTACATACCTCGCTCTGCTAATCCTGTTA
CCAGTGGCTGCTGCCAGTGGCGATAAGTCGTGTCTTACCGGGTTGGACTCAAGACGATAGTTACCGGATA
AGGCGCAGCGGTCGGGCTGAACGGGGGGTTCGTGCACACAGCCCAGCTTGGAGCGAACGACCTACACCGA
ACTGAGATACCTACAGCGTGAGCATTGAGAAAGCGCCACGCTTCCCGAAGGGAGAAAGGCGGACAGGTAT
CCGGTAAGCGGCAGGGTCGGAACAGGAGAGCGCACGAGGGAGCTTCCAGGGGGAAACGCCTGGTATCTTT
ATAGTCCTGTCGGGTTTCGCCACCTCTGACTTGAGCGTCGATTTTTGTGATGCTCGTCAGGGGGGCGGAG
CCTATGGAAAAACGCCAGCAACGCAAGCTAGCTTCTAGCTAGAAATTGTAAACGTTAATATTTTGTTAAA
ATTCGCGTTAAATTTTTGTTAAATCAGCTCATTTTTTAACCAATAGGCCGAAATCGGCAAAATCCCTTAT
AAATCAAAAGAATAGCCCGAGATAGGGT
[37 nt withheld, positions 729-765]
AAAGAACGTGGACTCCAACGTCAAAGGGCGAAAAACCGTCTATCAGGGCGATGGCC
[115 nt withheld, positions 822-936]
G
[144 nt withheld, positions 938-1081]
ACCGTATAACGTGCTTTCCTCGTTG
[64 nt withheld, positions 1107-1170]
CTGGATTACCAAAGGGCCTCGTGATACGCCTATTTTTATAGGTTAATGTCATGATAATAATGGTTTCTTA
GACGTCAGGTGGCACTTTTCGGGGAAATGTGCGCGGAACCCCTATTTGTTTATTTTTCTAAATACATTCA
AATATGTATCCGCTCATGAGACAATAACCCTGATAAATGCTTCAATAATATTGAAAAAGGAAGAGTATGA
GTATTCAACATTTCCGTGTCGCCCTTATTCCCTTTTTTGCGGCATTTTGCCTTCCTGTTTTTGCTCACCC
AGAAACGCTGGTGAAAGTAAAAGATGCTGAAGATCAGTTGGGTGCACGAGTGGGTTACATCGAACTGGAT
CTCAACAGCGGTAAGATCCTTGAGAGTTTTCGCCCCGAAGAACGTTTTCCAATGATGAGCACTTTTAAAG
TTCTGCTATGTGGCGCGGTATTATCCCGTGTTGACGCCGGGCAAGAGCAACTCGGTCGCCGCATACACTA
TTCTCAGAATGACTTGGTTGAGTACTCACCAGTCACAGAAAAGCATCTTACGGATGGCATGACAGTAAGA
GAATTATGCAGTGCTGCCATAACCATGAGTGATAACACTGCGGCCAACTTACTTCTGACAACGATCGGAG
GACCGAAGGAGCTAACCGCTTTTTTGCACAACATGGGGGATCATGTAACTCGCCTTGATCGTTGGGAACC
GGAGCTGAATGAAGCCATACCAAACGACGAGCGTGACACCACGATGCCTGCAGCAATGGCAACAACGTTG
CGCAAACTATTAACTGGCGAACTACTTACTCTAGCTTCCCGGCAACAATTAATAGACTGGATGGAGGCGG
ATAAAGTTGCAGGACCACTTCTGCGCTCGGCCCTTCCGGCTGGCTGGTTTATTGCTGATAAATCTGGAGC
CGGTGAGCGTGGGTCTCGCGGTATCATTGCAGCACTGGGGCCAGATGGTAAGCCCTCCCGTATCGTAGTT
ATCTACACGACGGGGAGTCAGGCAACTATGGATGAACGAAATAGACAGATCGCTGAGATAGGTGCCTCAC
TGATTAAGCATTGGTAACTGTCAGACCAAGTTTACTCATATATACTTTAGATTGATTTAAAACTTCATTT
TTAATTTCTCTAGCGCGTTGACATTGATTATTGACTAGTTATTAATAGTAATCAATTACGGGGTCATTAG
TTCATAGCCCATATATGGAGTTCCGCGTTACATAACTTACGGTAAATGGCCCGCCTGGCTGACCGCCCAA
CGACCCCCGCCCATTGACGTCAATAATGACGTATGTTCCCATAGTAACGCCAATAGGGACTTTCCATTGA
CGTCAATGGGTGGACTATTTACGGTAAACTGCCCACTTGGCAGTACATCAAGTGTATCATATGCCAAGTA
CGCCCCCTATTGACGTCAATGACGGTAAATGGCCCGCCTGGCATTATGCCCAGTACATGACCTTATGGGA
CTTTCCTACTTGGCAGTACATCTACGTATTAGTCATCGCTATTACCATGGTGATGCGGTTTTGGCAGTAC
ATCAATGGGCGTGGATAGCGGTTTGACTCACGGGGATTTCCAAGTCTCCACCCCATTGACGTCAATGGGA
GTTTGTTTTGGCACCAAAATCAACGGGACTTTCCAAAATGTCGTAACAACTCCGCCCCATTGACGCAAAT
GGGCGGTAGGCGTGTACGGTGGGAGGTCTATATAAGCAGAGCTCTCTGGCTAACTAGAGAACCCACTGCT
TACTGGCTTATCGAAATTAATACGACTCACTATAGGGAGACCCAAGCTTGGTACCGAGCTCGGATCCACT
AGTAACGGCCGCCAGTGTGCTGGAATTCCGTGACTTTCCGTTTATCAGACTAAAATCAGAGCCATCCAGA
CAGTGAAACAGTCACCGTGGAGGGGGGACGGCGAAAAATGGACTACAAAGACGACGACGACAAAAAATCC
AACCAAGAGCGGAGCAACGAATGCCTGCCTCCCAAGAAGCGCGAGATCCCCGCCACCAGCCGGTCCTCCG
AGGAGAAGGCCCCTACCCTGCCCAGCGACAACCACCGGGTGGAGGGCACAGCATGGCTCCCGGGCAACCC
TGGTGGCCGGGGCCACGGGGGCGGGAGGCATGGGCCGGCAGGGACCTCGGTGGAGCTTGGTTTACAACAG
GGAATAGGTTTACACAAAGCATTGTCCACAGGGCTGGACTACTCCCCGCCCAGCGCTCCCAGGTCTGTCC
CCGTGGCCACCACGCTGCCTGCCGCGTACGCCACCCCGCAGCCAGGGACCCCGGTGTCCCCCGTACAGTA
CGCTCACCTGCCGCACACCTTCCAGTTCATTGGGTCCTCCCAATACAGTGGAACCTATGCCAGCTTCATC
CCATCACAGCTGATCCCCCCAACCGCCAACCCCGTCACCAGTGCAGTGGCCTCGGCCGCAGGGGCCACCA
CTCCATCCCAGCGCTCCCAGCTGGAGGCCTATTCCACTCTGCTGGCCAACATGGGCAGTCTGAGCCAGAC
GCCGGGACACAAGGCTGAGCAGCAGCACCTCAGCAGGGCTCCGGGGCTCATCACCCCGGGGTCCCCCCCA
CCAGCCCAGCAGAACCAGTACGTCCACATTTCCAGTTCTCCGCAGAACACCGGCCGCACCGCCTCTCCTC
CGGCCATCCCCGTCCACCTCCACCCCCACCAGACGATGATCCCACACACGCTCACCCTGGGGCCCCCCTC
CCAGGTCGTCATGCAATACGCCGACTCCGGCAGCCACTTTGTCCCTCGGGAGGCCACCAAGAAAGCTGAG
AGCAGCCGGCTGCAGCAGGCCATCCAGGCCAAGGAGGTCCTGAACGGTGAGATGGAGAAGAGCCGGCGGT
ACGGGGCCCCGTCCTCAGCCGACCTGGGCCTGGGCAAGGCAGGCGGCAAGTCGGTTCCTCACCCGTACGA
GTCCAGGCACGTGGTGGTCCACCCGAGCCCCTCAGACTACAGCAGTCGTGATCCTTCGGGGGTCCGGGCC
TCTGTGATGGTCCTGCCCAACAGCAACACGCCCGCAGCTGACCTGGAGGTGCAACAGGCCACTCATCGTG
AAGCCTCCCCTTCTACCCTCAACGACAAAAGTGGCCTGCATTTAGGGAAGCCTGGCCACCGGTCCTACGC
GCTCTCACCCCACACGGTCATTCAGACCACACACAGTGCTTCAGAGCCACTCCCGGTGGGACTGCCAGCC
ACGGCCTTCTACGCAGGGACTCAACCCCCTGTCATCGGCTACCTGAGCGGCCAGCAGCAAGCAATCACCT
ACGCCGGCAGCCTGCCCCAGCACCTGGTGATCCCCGGCACACAGCCCCTGCTCATCCCGGTCGGCAGCAC
TGACATGGAAGCGTCGGGGGCAGCCCCGGCCATAGTCACGTCATCCCCCCAGTTTGCTGCAGTGCCTCAC
ACGTTCGTCACCACCGCCCTTCCCAAGAGCGAGAACTTCAACCCTGAGGCCCTGGTCACCCAGGCCGCCT
ACCCAGCCATGGTGCAGGCCCAGATCCACCTGCCTGTGGTGCAGTCCGTGGCCTCCCCGGCGGCGGCTCC
CCCTACGCTGCCTCCCTACTTCATGAAAGGCTCCATCATCCAGTTGGCCAACGGGGAGCTAAAGAAGGTG
GAAGACTTAAAAACAGAAGATTTCATCCAGGATGCAGAGATAAGCAACGACCTGAAGATCGACTCCAGCA
CCGTAGAGAGGATTGAAGACAGCCATAGCCCGGGCGTGGCCGTGATACAGTTCGCCGTCGGGGAGCACCG
AGCCCAGGTCAGCGTTGAAGTTTTGGTAGAGTATCCTTTTTTTGTGTTTGGACAGGGCTGGTCATCCTGC
TGTCCGGAGAGAACCAGCCAGCTCTTTGATTTGCCGTGTTCCAAACTCTCAGTTGGGGATGTCTGCATCT
CGGAAACCCTCAAGAACCTGAAGAACGGCTCTGTTAAAAAGGGCCAGCCCGTGGATCCCGCCAGCGTCCT
GCTGAAGCACTCAAAGGCCGACGGCCTGGCGGGCAGCAGACACAGGTATGCCGAGCAGGAAAACGGAATC
AACCAGGGGAGTGCCCAGATGCTCTCTGAGAATGGCGAACTGAAGTTTCCAGAGAAAATGGGATTGCCTG
CAGCGCCCTTCCTCACCAAAATAGAACCCAGCAAGCCCGCGGCAACGAGGAAGAGGAGGTGGTCGGCGCC
AGAGAGCCGCAAACTGGAGAAGTCAGAAGACGAACCACCTTTGACTCTTCCTAAGCCTTCTCTAATTCCT
CAGGAGGTTAAGATTTGCATTGAAGGCCGGTCTAATGTAGGCAAGTAGAGGCAGCGTGGGGGAAAGGAAA
CGTGGCTCTCCCTTATCATTTGTATCCAGATTACTGTACTGTAGGCTAAAATAACACAGTATTTACATGT
TATCTTCTTAATTTTAGGTTTCTGTTCTAACCTTGTCATTAGAGTTACAGCAGGTGTGTCGCAGGAGACT
GGTGCATATGCTTTTTCCACGAGTGTCTGTCTGGAATTCTGCAGATATCCATCACACTGGCGGCCGCTCG
AGCATGCATCTAGAGGATCTTTGTGAAGGAACCTTACTTCTGTGGTGTGACATAATTGGACAAACTACCT
ACAGAGATTTAAAGCTCTAAGGTAAATATAAAATTTTTAAGTGTATAATGTGTTAAACTACTGATTCTAA
TTGTTTGTGTATTTTAGATTCCAACCTATGGAACTGATGAATGGGAGCAGTGGTGGAATGCCTTTAATGA
GGAAAACCTGTTTTGCTCAGAAGAAATGCCATCTAGTGATGATGAGGCTACTGCTGACTCTCAACATTCT
ACTCCTCCAAAAAAGAAGAGAAAGGTAGAAGACCCCAAGGACTTTCCTTCAGAATTGCTAAGTTTTTTGA
GTCATGCTGTGTTTAGTAATAGAACTCTTGCTTGCTTTGCTATTTACACCACAAAGGAAAAAGCTGCACT
GCTATACAAGAAAATTATGGAAAAATATTTGATGTATAGTGCCTTGACTAGAGATCATAATCAGCCATAC
CACATTTGTAGAGGTTTTACTTGCTTTAAAAAACCTCCCACACCTCCCCCTGAACCTGAAACATAAAATG
AATGCAATTGTTGTTGTTAACTTGTTTATTGCAGCTTATAATGGTTACAAATAAAGCAATAGCATCACAA
ATTTCACAAATAAAGCATTTTTTTCACTGCATTCTAGTTGTGGTTTGTCCAAACTCATCAATGTATCTTA
TCATGTCTGGATCATCCCGCCATGGTATCAACGCCATATTTCTATTTACAGTAGGGACCTCTTCGTTGTG
TAGGTACCGCTGTATTCCTAGGGAAATAGTAGAGGCACCTTGAACTGTCTGCATCAGCCATATAGCCCCC
GCTGTTCGACTTACAAACACAGGCACAGTACTGACAAACCCATACACCTCCTCTGAAATACCCATAGTTG
CTAGGGCTGTCTCCGAACTCATTACACCCTCCAAAGTCAGAGCTGTAATTTCGCCATCAAGGGCAGCGAG
GGCTTCTCCAGATAAAATAGCTTCTGCCGAGAGTCCCGTAAGGGTAGACACTTCAGCTAATCCCTCGATG
AGGTCTACTAGAATAGTCAGTGCGGCTCCCATTTTGAAAATTCACTTACTTGATCAGCTTCAGAAGATGG
CGGAGGGCCTCCAACACAGTAATTTTCCTCCCGACTCTTAAAATAGAAAATGTCAAGTCAGTTAAGCAGG
AAGTGGACTAACTGACGCAGCTGGCCGTGCGACATCCTCTTTTAATTAGTTGCTAGGCAACGCCCTCCAG
AGGGCGTGTGGTTTTGCAAGAGGAAGCAAAAGCCTCTCCACCCAGGCCTAGAATGTTTCCACCCAATCAT
TACTATGACAACAGCTGTTTTTTTTAGTATTAAGCAGAGGCCGGGGACCCCTGGGCCCGCTTACTCTGGA
GAAAAAGAAGAGAGGCATTGTAGAGGCTTCCAGAGGCAACTTGTCAAAACAGGACTGCTTCTATTTCTGT
CACACTGTCTGGCCCTGTCACAAGGTCCAGCACCTCCATACCCCCTTTAATAAGCAGTTTGGGAACGGGT
GCGGGTCTTACTCCGCCCATCCCGCCCCTAACTCCGCCCAGTTCCGCCCATTCTCCGCCCCATGGCTGAC
TAATTTTTTTTATTTATGCAGAGGCCGAGGCCGCCTCGGCCTCTGAGCTATTCCAGAAGTAGTGAGGAGG
CTTTTTTGGAGGCCTAGGCTTTTGCAAAAAGCTAATTC
