>Addgene plasmid #48192 | Flag-ATXN1_S602D_L686E | addgene partial sequence | sequence record 72866 | CMV-F 5'-CGCAAATGGGCGGTAGGCGTG-3'
CTAGAGAACCCACTGCTTACTGGCTTATCGAAATTAATACGACTCACTATAGGGAGACCCAAGCTTGGTA
CCGAGCTCGGATCCACTAGTAACGGCCGCCAGTGTGCTGGAATTCCGTGACTTTCCGTTTATCAGACTAA
AATCAGAGCCATCCAGACAGTGAAACAGTCACCGTGGAGGGGGGACGGCGAAAAATGGACTACAAAGACG
ACGACGACAAAAAATCCAACCAAGAGCGGAGCAACGAATGCCTGCCTCCCAAGAAGCGCGAGATCCCCGC
CACCAGCCGGTCCTCCGAGGAGAAGGCCCCTACCCTGCCCAGCGACAACCACCGGGTGGAGGGCACAGCA
TGGCTCCCGGGCAACCCTGGTGGCCGGGGCCACGGGGGCGGGAGGCATGGGCCGGCAGGGACCTCGGTGG
AGCTTGGTTTACAACAGGGAATAGGTTTACACAAAGCATTGTCCACAGGGCTGGACTACTCCCCGCCCAG
CGCTCCCAGGTCTGTCCCCGTGGCCACCACGCTGCCTGCCGCGTACGCCACCCCGCAGCCAGGGACCCCG
GTGTCCCCCGTACAGTACGCTCACCTGCCGCACACCTTCCAGTTCATTGGGTCCTCCCAATACAGTGGAA
CCTATGCCAGCTTCATCCCATCACAGCTGATCCCCCCAACCGCCAACCCCGTCACCAGTGCAGTGGCCTC
GGCCGCAGGGGCCACCACTCCATCCCAGCGCTCCCAGCTGGAGGCCTATTCCACTCTGCTGGCCAACATG
GGCAGTCTGAGCCAGACGCCGGGACACAAGGCTGAGCAGCAGCACCTCAGCA
