>Addgene plasmid #48192 | Flag-ATXN1_S602D_L686E | addgene partial sequence | sequence record 72872 | hATXN1-F1 5'-GCGAGAACTTCAACCCTGAG-3'
CAGCCGCTCCGCCATGGTGCAGGCCCAGATCCACCTGCCTGTGGTGCAGTCCGTGGCCTCCCCGGCGGCG
GCTCCCCCTACGCTGCCTCCCTACTTCATGAAAGGCTCCATCATCCAGTTGGCCAACGGGGAGCTAAAGA
AGGTGGAAGACTTAAAAACAGAAGATTTCATCCAGGATGCAGAGATAAGCAACGACCTGAAGATCGACTC
CAGCACCGTAGAGAGGATTGAAGACAGCCATAGCCCGGGCGTGGCCGTGATACAGTTCGCCGTCGGGGAG
CACCGAGCCCAGGTCAGCGTTGAAGTTTTGGTAGAGTATCCTTTTTTTGTGTTTGGACAGGGCTGGTCAT
CCTGCTGTCCGGAGAGAACCAGCCAGCTCTTTGATTTGCCGTGTTCCAAACTCTCAGTTGGGGATGTCTG
CATCTCGGAAACCCTCAAGAACCTGAAGAACGGCTCTGTTAAAAAGGGCCAGCCCGTGGATCCCGCCAGC
GTCCTGCTGAAGCACTCAAAGGCCGACGGCCTGGCGGGCAGCAGACACAGGTATGCCGAGCAGGAAAACG
GAATCAACCAGGGGAGTGCCCAGATGCTCTCTGAGAATGGCGAACTGAAGTTTCCAGAGAAAATGGGATT
GCCTGCAGCGCCCTTCCTCACCAAAATAGAACCCAGCAAGCCCGCGGCAACGAGGAAGAGGAGGTGGTCG
GCGCCAGAGAGCCGCAAACTGGAGAAGTCAGAAGACGAACCACCTTTGACTCTTCCTAAGCCTTCTCTAA
TTCCTCAGGAGGTTAAGATTTGCATTGAAGGCCGGTCTAATGTAGGCAAGTAGAGGCAGCGTGGGGGAAA
GGAAACGTGGCTCTCCCTTATCATTTGTATCCAGATTACTGTACTGTAGGCTAAAATAACACAGTAT
